>Addgene plasmid #154534 | pEPYC0CM0440 | depositor full sequence | sequence record 299405 | pEPYC0CM0440 sequence 2187 bps
TTGCCATACGAAATTCCGGATGAGCATTCATCAGGCGGGCAAGAATGTGAATAAAGGCCGGATAAAACTT
GTGCTTATTTTTCTTTACGGTCTTTAAAAAGGCCGTAATATCCAGCTGAACGGTCTGGTTATAGGTACAT
TGAGCAACTGACTGAAATGCCTCAAAATGTTCTTTACGATGCCATTGGGATATATCAACGGTGGTATATC
CAGTGATTTTTTTCTCCATTTTAGCTTCCTTAGCTCCTGAAAATCTCGATAACTCAAAAAATACGCCCGG
TAGTGATCTTATTTCATTATGGTGAAAGTTGGAACCTCTTACGTGCCCGATCAACTCGAGTGCCACCTGA
CGTCTAAGAAACCATTATTATCATGACATTAACCTATAAAAATAGGCGTATCACGAGGCAGAATTTCAGA
TAAAAAAAATCCTTAGCTTTCGCTAAGGATGATTTCTGGAATTCGGTCTCAGGAGGGAGGCGTGTCGTTT
TAGTGAGGTCACTATCAGCCAAATATTTCTTGTTTATGACCCCCGCCGATGACGCGGGACTATATAAGGT
TTTGCTATTCATTGAAAGCAGTAGTGACTGATTTGTATATATACTCGAGACCCTGCAGTCCGGCAAAAAA
GGGCAAGGTGTCACCACCCTGCCCTTTTTCTTTAAAACCGAAAAGATTACTTCGCGTTATGCAGGCTTCC
TCGCTCACTGACTCGCTGCGCTCGGTCGTTCGGCTGCGGCGAGCGGTATCAGCTCACTCAAAGGCGGTAA
TACGGTTATCCACAGAATCAGGGGATAACGCAGGAAAGAACATGTGAGCAAAAGGCCAGCAAAAGGCCAG
GAACCGTAAAAAGGCCGCGTTGCTGGCGTTTTTCCACAGGCTCCGCCCCCCTGACGAGCATCACAAAAAT
CGACGCTCAAGTCAGAGGTGGCGAAACCCGACAGGACTATAAAGATACCAGGCGTTTCCCCCTGGAAGCT
CCCTCGTGCGCTCTCCTGTTCCGACCCTGCCGCTTACCGGATACCTGTCCGCCTTTCTCCCTTCGGGAAG
CGTGGCGCTTTCTCATAGCTCACGCTGTAGGTATCTCAGTTCGGTGTAGGTCGTTCGCTCCAAGCTGGGC
TGTGTGCACGAACCCCCCGTTCAGCCCGACCGCTGCGCCTTATCCGGTAACTATCGTCTTGAGTCCAACC
CGGTAAGACACGACTTATCGCCACTGGCAGCAGCCACTGGTAACAGGATTAGCAGAGCGAGGTATGTAGG
CGGTGCTACAGAGTTCTTGAAGTGGTGGCCTAACTACGGCTACACTAGAAGAACAGTATTTGGTATCTGC
GCTCTGCTGAAGCCAGTTACCTTCGGAAAAAGAGTTGGTAGCTCTTGATCCGGCAAACAAACCACCGCTG
GTAGCGGTGGTTTTTTTGTTTGCAAGCAGCAGATTACGCGCAGAAAAAAAGGATCTCAAGAAGATCCTTT
GATCTTTTCTACGGGGTCTGACGCTCAGTGGAACGAAAACTCACGTTAAGGGATTTTGGTCATGAGATTA
TCAAAAAGGATCTTCACCTAGATCCTTTTAAATTAAAAATGAAGTTTTAAATCAATCTAAAGTATATATG
AGTAAACTTGGTCTGACAGCTCGAGGCTTGGATTCTCACCAATAAAAAACGCCCGGCGGCAACCGAGCGT
TCTGAACAAATCCAGATGGAGTTCTGAGGTCATTACTGGATCTATCAACAGGAGTCCAAGCGAGCTCGAT
ATCAAATTACGCCCCGCCCTGCCACTCATCGCAGTACTGTTGTAATTCATTAAGCATTCTGCCGACATGG
AAGCCATCACAAACGGCATGATGAACCTGAATCGCCAGCGGCATCAGCACCTTGTCGCCTTGCGTATAAT
ATTTGCCCATGGTGAAAACGGGGGCGAAGAAGTTGTCCATATTGGCCACGTTTAAATCAAAACTGGTGAA
ACTCACCCAGGGATTGGCTGAGACGAAAAACATATTCTCAATAAACCCTTTAGGGAAATAGGCCAGGTTT
TCACCGTAACACGCCACATCTTGCGAATATATGTGTAGAAACTGCCGGAAATCGTCGTGGTATTCACTCC
AGAGCGATGAAAACGTTTCAGTTTGCTCATGGAAAACGGTGTAACAAGGGTGAACACTATCCCATATCAC
CAGCTCACCGTCTTTCA
Features (pLannotate 1.2.2; 6 found; start..end, strand, type, name):
    230..327     -  promoter       cat promoter: promoter of the E. coli cat gene encoding chloramphenicol acetyltransferase
    413..456     -  terminator     bacterial terminator: putative bacterial transcription terminator
    619..676     +  terminator     his operon terminator: This putative transcriptin terminator from the E. coli his operon has a 2-bp deletion introduced during synthesis. Its efficiency has not been determined.
    871..1459    -  rep_origin     ori: high-copy-number ColE1/pMB1/pBR322/pUC origin of replication
   1642..1736    -  terminator     lambda t0 terminator: transcription terminator from phage lambda
   1760..229     -  CDS            cat (across the origin): CAT_ECOLX - Experimental evidence at protein level: Swiss-Prot protein existence level 1. This enzyme is an effector of chloramphenicol resistance in bacteria. From Escherichia coli. This protein is used as a marker in many commonly used cloning vectors, such as pACYC184.
