[The description below was written by a language model from this plasmid's Addgene catalogue record and pLannotate feature annotations shown in this document.]
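Description:
pEPYC0CM0440 is a small (about 2.2 kb) Phytobricks Level 0 part plasmid built in the pUAP1 universal acceptor backbone, a synthetic-biology vector used to domesticate and store standard DNA parts for Golden Gate/MoClo-style assembly of plant constructs. It is maintained in E. coli from a high-copy ColE1/pUC-type origin of replication and selected with chloramphenicol. Resistance is provided by the cat (chloramphenicol acetyltransferase) gene, which is driven by its native cat promoter and followed by the phage lambda t0 terminator. In the circular map this coding sequence spans the numbering origin.

The payload is MinSyn_032, a fully synthetic sequence that, judging by its name and the associated work on rational design of minimal synthetic promoters for plants, is one member of a series of minimal synthetic plant promoter parts. It was inserted using BpiI, a Type IIS enzyme, and both cloning sites were destroyed in the process, as is usual when a part is captured in a universal acceptor. The automated annotation does not label the insert itself. It most plausibly lies in the unannotated interval between two annotated bacterial terminators, a putative bacterial terminator and a his operon terminator, which would insulate the part from read-through transcription in the backbone. The record does not give the regulatory motifs in MinSyn_032, the overhangs that flank it, or its expression strength. As a Level 0 part, the plasmid is not an expression vector in its own right. It serves as a source of a standardised promoter module to be combined with coding sequences, terminators and other parts in higher-level transcriptional units for plant expression.
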