Addgene plasmid #154534: pEPYC0CM0440
Purpose: Phytobricks Level 0 part
Depositing lab: Nicola Patron. Depositing organization: Earlham Institute. Publication: Rational design of minimal synthetic promoters for plants. Cai YM, Kallam K, Tidd H, Gendarini G, Salzman A, Patron NJ. Nucleic Acids Res. 2020 Aug 28. pii: 5897334. doi: 10.1093/nar/gkaa682. PubMed 32856047.
Backbone
  Vector backbone: pUAP1
  Vector type: Synthetic Biology
Growth in bacteria
  Bacterial resistance: Chloramphenicol, 25 μg/mL
  Growth temperature: 37°C
  Growth strain: NEB Stable
  Copy number: High Copy
Gene/Insert
  Gene/Insert name: MinSyn_032
  Species: Synthetic
  Cloning method: Restriction Enzyme; 5′ cloning site BpiI (destroyed during cloning); 3′ cloning site BpiI (destroyed during cloning)
Terms and licenses: Academic/Nonprofit Terms; Industry Terms: Not Available to Industry
Depositor comments: Please visit https://www.biorxiv.org/content/10.1101/2020.05.14.095406v1 for bioRxiv preprint.
How to cite: pEPYC0CM0440 was a gift from Nicola Patron (Addgene plasmid # 154534 ; http://n2t.net/addgene:154534 ; RRID:Addgene_154534)
